LOCUS       Exported 5825 bp ds-DNA circular SYN 12-MAY-2021
DEFINITION  Expresses Nsp10 from SARS-CoV-2 with a C-terminal TEV-protease
            cleavable 6His tag in E. coli.
ACCESSION   .
VERSION     .
KEYWORDS    pET22-Nsp10-TEV-6His
SOURCE      synthetic DNA construct
  ORGANISM  synthetic DNA construct
REFERENCE   1 (bases 1 to 5825)
  TITLE     Plasmids for the Expression and Co-Expression of COVID-19 Proteins
            Nsp10 and Nsp14
  JOURNAL   Unpublished
REFERENCE   2 (bases 1 to 5825)
  AUTHORS   .
  TITLE     Direct Submission
  JOURNAL   Exported May 12, 2021 from SnapGene Server 1.1.58
            http://www.snapgene.com
FEATURES             Location/Qualifiers
     source          1..5825
                     /organism="synthetic DNA construct"
                     /mol_type="other DNA"
     rep_origin      12..467
                     /direction=RIGHT
                     /label=f1 ori
                     /note="f1 bacteriophage origin of replication; arrow
                     indicates direction of (+) strand synthesis"
     primer_bind     complement(99..118)
                     /label=F1ori-R
                     /note="F1 origin, reverse primer"
     primer_bind     309..330
                     /label=F1ori-F
                     /note="F1 origin, forward primer"
     promoter        493..597
                     /gene="bla"
                     /label=AmpR promoter
     CDS             598..1458
                     /codon_start=1
                     /gene="bla"
                     /product="beta-lactamase"
                     /label=AmpR
                     /note="confers resistance to ampicillin, carbenicillin, and
                     related antibiotics"
                     /translation="MSIQHFRVALIPFFAAFCLPVFAHPETLVKVKDAEDQLGARVGYI
                     ELDLNSGKILESFRPEERFPMMSTFKVLLCGAVLSRIDAGQEQLGRRIHYSQNDLVEYS
                     PVTEKHLTDGMTVRELCSAAITMSDNTAANLLLTTIGGPKELTAFLHNMGDHVTRLDRW
                     EPELNEAIPNDERDTTMPAAMATTLRKLLTGELLTLASRQQLIDWMEADKVAGPLLRSA
                     LPAGWFIADKSGAGERGSRGIIAALGPDGKPSRIVVIYTTGSQATMDERNRQIAEIGAS
                     LIKHW"
     primer_bind     complement(816..835)
                     /label=Amp-R
                     /note="Ampicillin resistance gene, reverse primer"
     rep_origin      1629..2217
                     /direction=RIGHT
                     /label=ori
                     /note="high-copy-number ColE1/pMB1/pBR322/pUC origin of
                     replication"
     primer_bind     2118..2137
                     /label=pBR322ori-F
                     /note="pBR322 origin, forward primer"
     primer_bind     2371..2388
                     /label=L4440
                     /note="L4440 vector, forward primer"
     misc_feature    2403..2542
                     /label=bom
                     /note="basis of mobility region from pBR322"
     primer_bind     complement(2468..2487)
                     /label=pRS-marker
                     /note="pRS vectors, use to sequence yeast selectable
                     marker"
     primer_bind     2628..2650
                     /label=pGEX 3'
                     /note="pGEX vectors, reverse primer"
     CDS             complement(2644..2835)
                     /codon_start=1
                     /gene="rop"
                     /product="Rop protein, which maintains plasmids at low copy
                     number"
                     /label=rop
                     /translation="MTKQEKTALNMARFIRSQTLTLLEKLNELDADEQADICESLHDHA
                     DELYRSCLARFGDDGENL"
     CDS             complement(3644..4726)
                     /codon_start=1
                     /gene="lacI"
                     /product="lac repressor"
                     /label=lacI
                     /note="The lac repressor binds to the lac operator to
                     inhibit transcription in E. coli. This inhibition can be
                     relieved by adding lactose or
                     isopropyl-beta-D-thiogalactopyranoside (IPTG)."
                     /translation="MKPVTLYDVAEYAGVSYQTVSRVVNQASHVSAKTREKVEAAMAEL
                     NYIPNRVAQQLAGKQSLLIGVATSSLALHAPSQIVAAIKSRADQLGASVVVSMVERSGV
                     EACKAAVHNLLAQRVSGLIINYPLDDQDAIAVEAACTNVPALFLDVSDQTPINSIIFSH
                     EDGTRLGVEHLVALGHQQIALLAGPLSSVSARLRLAGWHKYLTRNQIQPIAEREGDWSA
                     MSGFQQTMQMLNEGIVPTAMLVANDQMALGAMRAITESGLRVGADISVVGYDDTEDSSC
                     YIPPLTTIKQDFRLLGQTSVDRLLQLSQGQAVKGNQLLPVSLVKRKTTLAPNTQTASPR
                     ALADSLMQLARQVSRLESGQ"
     primer_bind     4688..4707
                     /label=LacI-R
                     /note="LacI, reverse primer"
     promoter        complement(4727..4804)
                     /gene="lacI"
                     /label=lacI promoter
     primer_bind     5010..5029
                     /label=pBRrevBam
                     /note="pBR322 vectors, tet region, downstream of BamHI,
                     reverse primer"
     primer_bind     5113..5132
                     /label=T7
                     /note="T7 promoter, forward primer"
     promoter        5113..5131
                     /label=T7 promoter
                     /note="promoter for bacteriophage T7 RNA polymerase"
     protein_bind    5132..5156
                     /label=lac operator
                     /bound_moiety="lac repressor encoded by lacI"
                     /note="The lac repressor binds to the lac operator to
                     inhibit transcription in E. coli. This inhibition can be
                     relieved by adding lactose or
                     isopropyl-beta-D-thiogalactopyranoside (IPTG)."
     RBS             5171..5193
                     /note="efficient ribosome binding site from bacteriophage
                     T7 gene 10 (Olins and Rangwala, 1989)"
     CDS             5621..5641
                     /codon_start=1
                     /product="tobacco etch virus (TEV) protease recognition and
                     cleavage site"
                     /label=TEV site
                     /translation="ENLYFQG"
     CDS             5642..5659
                     /codon_start=1
                     /product="6xHis affinity tag"
                     /label=6xHis
                     /translation="HHHHHH"
     CDS             5669..5686
                     /codon_start=1
                     /product="6xHis affinity tag"
                     /label=6xHis
                     /translation="HHHHHH"
     primer_bind     complement(5739..5757)
                     /label=T7 Term
                     /note="T7 terminator, reverse primer"
     terminator      5753..5800
                     /label=T7 terminator
                     /note="transcription terminator for bacteriophage T7 RNA
                     polymerase"
ORIGIN
        1 tggcgaatgg gnnnnnnnnn nnnnnnnnnn nnnnnnnnnn nnnnnnnnnn nnnnnnnnnn
       61 nnnnnnnnnn nnnnnnnnnn nnnnnnnnnn nnnnnnnnnn nnnnnnnnnn nnnnnnnnnn
      121 nnnnnnnnnn nnnnncnnnn nnnnnnnnnn nnnnnnnnnn nnnnnnnnnn nnnnnnnnnn
      181 nnnnnnnnnn nnnnnnnnnn nnnnnnnnnn nnnnnnnnnn nnnnnnnann nnnnnnnnnn
      241 nnnnnnnnnn nnnnnnnnnn nnnnnnnnnn nnnnnnncct ttgacgttgg agtccacgtt
      301 ctttaatagt ggactcttgt tccaaactgg aacaacactc aaccctatct cggtctattc
      361 ttttgattta taagggattt tgccgatttc ggcctattgg ttaaaaaatg agctgattta
      421 acaaaaattt aacgcgaatt ttaacaaaat attaacgctt acaatttagg tggcactttt
      481 cggggaaatg tgcgcggaac ccctatttgt ttatttttct aaatacattc aaatatgtat
      541 ccgctcatga gacaataacc ctgataaatg cttcaataat attgaaaaag gaagagtatg
      601 agtattcaac atttccgtgt cgcccttatt cccttttttg cggcattttg ccttcctgtt
      661 tttgctcacc cagaaacgct ggtgaaagta aaagatgctg aagatcagtt gggtgcacga
      721 gtgggttaca tcgaactgga tctcaacagc ggtaagatcc ttgagagttt tcgccccgaa
      781 gaacgttttc caatgatgag cacttttaaa gttctgctat gtggcgcggt attatcccgt
      841 attgacgccg ggcaagagca actcggtcgc cgcatacact attctcagaa tgacttggtt
      901 gagtactcac cagtcacaga aaagcatctt acggatggca tgacagtaag agaattatgc
      961 agtgctgcca taaccatgag tgataacact gcggccaact tacttctgac aacgatcgga
     1021 ggaccgaagg agctaaccgc ttttttgcac aacatggggg atcatgtaac tcgccttgat
     1081 cgttgggaac cggagctgaa tgaagccata ccaaacgacg agcgtgacac cacgatgcct
     1141 gcagcaatgg caacaacgtt gcgcaaacta ttaactggcg aactacttac tctagcttcc
     1201 cggcaacaat taatagactg gatggaggcg gataaagttg caggaccact tctgcgctcg
     1261 gcccttccgg ctggctggtt tattgctgat aaatctggag ccggtgagcg tgggtctcgc
     1321 ggtatcattg cagcactggg gccagatggt aagccctccc gtatcgtagt tatctacacg
     1381 acggggagtc aggcaactat ggatgaacga aatagacaga tcgctgagat aggtgcctca
     1441 ctgattaagc attggtaact gtcagaccaa gtttactcat atatacttta gattgattta
     1501 aaacttcatt tttaatttaa aaggatctag gtgaagatcc tttttgataa tctcatgacc
     1561 aaaatccctt aacgtgagtt ttcgttccac tgagcgtcag accccgtaga aaagatcaaa
     1621 ggatcttctt gagatccttt ttttctgcgc gtaatctgct gcttgcaaac aaaaaaacca
     1681 ccgctaccag cggtggtttg tttgccggat caagagctac caactctttt tccgaaggta
     1741 actggcttca gcagagcgca gataccaaat actgtccttc tagtgtagcc gtagttaggc
     1801 caccacttca agaactctgt agcaccgcct acatacctcg ctctgctaat cctgttacca
     1861 gtggctgctg ccagtggcga taagtcgtgt cttaccgggt tggactcaag acgatagtta
     1921 ccggataagg cgcagcggtc gggctgaacg gggggttcgt gcacacagcc cagcttggag
     1981 cgaacgacct acaccgaact gagataccta cagcgtgagc tatgagaaag cgccacgctt
     2041 cccgaaggga gaaaggcgga caggtatccg gtaagcggca gggtcggaac aggagagcgc
     2101 acgagggagc ttccaggggg aaacgcctgg tatctttata gtcctgtcgg gtttcgccac
     2161 ctctgacttg agcgtcgatt tttgtgatgc tcgtcagggg ggcggagcct atggaaaaac
     2221 gccagcaacg cggccttttt acggttcctg gccttttgct ggccttttgc tcacatgttc
     2281 tttcctgcgt tatcccctga ttctgtggat aaccgtatta ccgcctttga gtgagctgat
     2341 accgctcgcc gcagccgaac gaccgagcgc agcgagtcag tgagcgagga agcggaagag
     2401 cgcctgatgc ggtattttct ccttacgcat ctgtgcggta tttcacaccg caatggtgca
     2461 ctctcagtac aatctgctct gatgccgcat agttaagcca gtatacactc cgctatcgct
     2521 acgtgactgg gtcatggctg cgccccgaca cccgccaaca cccgctgacg cgccctgacg
     2581 ggcttgtctg ctcccggcat ccgcttacag acaagctgtg accgtctccg ggagctgcat
     2641 gtgtcagagg ttttcaccgt catcaccgaa acgcgcgagg cagctgcggt aaagctcatc
     2701 agcgtggtcg tgaagcgatt cacagatgtc tgcctgttca tccgcgtcca gctcgttgag
     2761 tttctccaga agcgttaatg tctggcttct gataaagcgg gccatgttaa gggcggtttt
     2821 ttcctgtttg gtcactgatg cctccgtgta agggggattt ctgttcatgg gggtaatgat
     2881 accgatgaaa cgagagagga tgctcacgat acgggttact gatgatgaac atgcccggtt
     2941 actggaacgt tgtgagggta aacaactggc ggtatggatg cggcgggacc agagaaaaat
     3001 cactcagggt caatgccagc gcttcgttaa tacagatgta ggtgttccac agggtagcca
     3061 gcagcatcct gcgatgcaga tccggaacat aatggtgcag ggcgctgact tccgcgtttc
     3121 cagactttac gaaacacgga aaccgaagac cattcatgtt gttgctcagg tcgcagacgt
     3181 tttgcagcag cagtcgcttc acgttcgctc gcgtatcggt gattcattct gctaaccagt
     3241 aaggcaaccc cgccagccta gccgggtcct caacgacagg agcacgatca tgcgcacccg
     3301 tggggccgcc atgccggcga taatggcctg cttctcgccg aaacgtttgg tggcgggacc
     3361 agtgacgaag gcttgagcga gggcgtgcaa gattccgaat accgcaagcg acaggccgat
     3421 catcgtcgcg ctccagcgaa agcggtcctc gccgaaaatg acccagagcg ctgccggcac
     3481 ctgtcctacg agttgcatga taaagaagac agtcataagt gcggcgacga tagtcatgcc
     3541 ccgcgcccac cggaaggagc tgactgggtt gaaggctctc aagggcatcg gtcgagatcc
     3601 cggtgcctaa tgagtgagct aacttacatt aattgcgttg cgctcactgc ccgctttcca
     3661 gtcgggaaac ctgtcgtgcc agctgcatta atgaatcggc caacgcgcgg ggagaggcgg
     3721 tttgcgtatt gggcgccagg gtggtttttc ttttcaccag tgagacgggc aacagctgat
     3781 tgcccttcac cgcctggccc tgagagagtt gcagcaagcg gtccacgctg gtttgcccca
     3841 gcaggcgaaa atcctgtttg atggtggtta acggcgggat ataacatgag ctgtcttcgg
     3901 tatcgtcgta tcccactacc gagatatccg caccaacgcg cagcccggac tcggtaatgg
     3961 cgcgcattgc gcccagcgcc atctgatcgt tggcaaccag catcgcagtg ggaacgatgc
     4021 cctcattcag catttgcatg gtttgttgaa aaccggacat ggcactccag tcgccttccc
     4081 gttccgctat cggctgaatt tgattgcgag tgagatattt atgccagcca gccagacgca
     4141 gacgcgccga gacagaactt aatgggcccg ctaacagcgc gatttgctgg tgacccaatg
     4201 cgaccagatg ctccacgccc agtcgcgtac cgtcttcatg ggagaaaata atactgttga
     4261 tgggtgtctg gtcagagaca tcaagaaata acgccggaac attagtgcag gcagcttcca
     4321 cagcaatggc atcctggtca tccagcggat agttaatgat cagcccactg acgcgttgcg
     4381 cgagaagatt gtgcaccgcc gctttacagg cttcgacgcc gcttcgttct accatcgaca
     4441 ccaccacgct ggcacccagt tgatcggcgc gagatttaat cgccgcgaca atttgcgacg
     4501 gcgcgtgcag ggccagactg gaggtggcaa cgccaatcag caacgactgt ttgcccgcca
     4561 gttgttgtgc cacgcggttg ggaatgtaat tcagctccgc catcgccgct tccacttttt
     4621 cccgcgtttt cgcagaaacg tggctggcct ggttcaccac gcgggaaacg gtctgataag
     4681 agacaccggc atactctgcg acatcgtata acgttactgg tttcacattc accaccctga
     4741 attgactctc ttccgggcgc tatcatgcca taccgcgaaa ggttttgcgc cattcgatgg
     4801 tgtccgggat ctcgacgctc tcccttatgc gactcctgca ttaggaagca gcccagtagt
     4861 aggttgaggc cgttgagcac cgccgccgca aggaatggtg catgcaagga gatggcgccc
     4921 aacagtcccc cggccacggg gcctgccacc atacccacgc cgaaacaagc gctcatgagc
     4981 ccgaagtggc gagcccgatc ttccccatcg gtgatgtcgg cgatataggc gccagcaacc
     5041 gcacctgtgg cgccggtgat gccggccacg atgcgtccgg cgtagaggat cgagatctcg
     5101 atcccgcgaa attaatacga ctcactatag gggaattgtg agcggataac aattcccctc
     5161 tagaaataat tttgtttaac tttaagaagg agatatacat atgnnnnnnn nnnnnnnnnn
     5221 nnnnnnnnnn nnnnnnnnnn nnnnnnnnnn nnnnnnnnnn nnnnnnnnnn nnnnnnnnnn
     5281 nnnnnnnnnn nnnnnnnnnn nnnnnnnnnn nnnnnnnnnn nnnnnnnnnn nnnnnnnnnn
     5341 nnnnnnnnnn nnnnnnnnnn nnnnnnnnnn nnnnnnnnnn nnnnnnnnnn nnnnnnnnnn
     5401 nnnnnnnnnn nnnnnnnnnn nnnnnnnnnn nnnnnnnnnn nnnnnnnnnn nnnnnnnnnn
     5461 nnnnnnnnnn nnnnnnnnnn nnnnnnnnnn nnnnnnnnnn nnnnnnnnnn nnnnnnnnnn
     5521 nnnnnnnnnn nnnnnnnnnn nnnnnnnnnn nnnnnnnnnn nnnnnnnnnn nnnnnnnnnn
     5581 nnnnnnnnnn nnnnnnnnnn nnnnnnnnnn nnnnnnnnnn gaaaatctat acttccaagg
     5641 acatcaccat catcatcact aactcgagca ccaccaccac caccactgag atccggctgc
     5701 taacaaagcc cgaaaggaag ctgagttggc tgctgccacc gctgagcaat aactagcata
     5761 accccttggg gcctctaaac gggtcttgag gggttttttg ctgaaaggag gaactatatc
     5821 cggat
//
