[The description below was written by a language model from this plasmid's Addgene catalogue record and the feature table of its GenBank file.]
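Description:
pET22-Nsp10-TEV-6His is a bacterial expression plasmid built on the pET22 backbone for producing SARS-CoV-2 non-structural protein 10 (Nsp10, a cleavage product of the ORF1ab polyprotein) in E. coli. It replicates from a ColE1/pBR322-type origin and also retains the bom mobility region and the rop gene. The catalogue lists it as high copy, although rop normally acts to moderate copy number. Selection is by ampicillin through the beta-lactamase gene, and an f1 origin allows single-stranded DNA production. The catalogue gives a total size of 5829 bp, whereas the held sequence record is 5825 bp, a small discrepancy the record does not explain.

The Nsp10 coding sequence, PCR-amplified from a previously published plasmid, was inserted between NdeI and XhoI sites that both remain intact. Use of NdeI suggests that the open reading frame starts at the vector's own start codon, downstream of the T7 gene 10 ribosome binding site. Transcription is driven by a T7 promoter followed by a lac operator and ends at the T7 terminator. The plasmid-borne lacI gene supplies the repressor, so expression requires a host providing T7 RNA polymerase and is induced with IPTG. The Nsp10 region itself is not annotated in the feature table, but it falls in the gap between the RBS and the TEV protease recognition site. This site is followed directly by a 6xHis tag. A second 6xHis sequence lies a few bases further downstream, probably the backbone's native tag past the XhoI site, and the record does not say whether it is translated.

The C-terminal tag supports nickel-affinity purification and can then be removed with TEV protease. The associated record title places the plasmid in a set for expression and co-expression of Nsp10 and Nsp14.
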