Addgene plasmid #154957: pET22-Nsp10-TEV-6His
Purpose: Expresses Nsp10 from SARS-CoV-2 with a C-terminal TEV-protease cleavable 6His tag in E. coli
Depositing lab: Justin Kollman. Depositing organization: University of Washington.
Backbone
  Vector backbone: pET22
  Backbone size w/o insert (bp): 5367
  Total vector size (bp): 5829
  Vector type: Bacterial Expression
Growth in bacteria
  Bacterial resistance: Ampicillin, 100 μg/mL
  Growth temperature: 37°C
  Growth strain: DH5alpha
  Copy number: High Copy
Gene/Insert
  Gene/Insert name: Nsp10-TEV-6His (alt name: Non-structural protein 10)
  Species: SARS-CoV-2
  Insert size (bp): 462
  GenBank ID: MN985325
  Entrez Gene: ORF1ab (a.k.a. GU280_gp01)
  Promoter: T7 Promoter
  Tag / fusion protein: TEV-6His (C terminal on insert)
  Cloning method: Restriction Enzyme; 5′ cloning site NdeI (not destroyed); 3′ cloning site XhoI (not destroyed)
  Sequencing primers: 5′ T7 Promoter; 3′ T7 Terminator
Resource information
  A portion of this plasmid was derived from a plasmid made by: Gene was PCR amplified from the relevant plasmid described in Gordon et al, Nature (2020); doi: 10.1038/s41586-020-2286-9
Terms and licenses: Academic/Nonprofit Terms; Industry Terms
How to cite: pET22-Nsp10-TEV-6His was a gift from Justin Kollman (Addgene plasmid # 154957 ; http://n2t.net/addgene:154957 ; RRID:Addgene_154957)
