>Addgene plasmid #154957 | pET22-Nsp10-TEV-6His | depositor partial sequence | sequence record 299925 | Open reading frame of Nsp10-TEV-6His
ATG
[417 nt withheld, positions 4-420]
GAAAATCTATACTTCCAAGGACATCACCATCATCATCACTAA
